Addgene plasmid #54058: mEmerald-Dectin1A-N-10
Purpose: Localization: Membrane, Excitation: 487, Emission: 509
Depositing lab: Michael Davidson. Depositing organization: Florida State University, Tallahassee.
Backbone
  Vector backbone: mEmerald-N1
  Backbone size w/o insert (bp): 4750
  Vector type: Mammalian Expression
  Selectable markers: Neomycin (select with G418)
Growth in bacteria
  Bacterial resistance: Kanamycin, 50 μg/mL
  Growth temperature: 37°C
  Growth strain: DH5alpha
  Copy number: High Copy
Gene/Insert
  Gene/Insert name: Dectin1A (alt name: NP_922938.1)
  Species: H. sapiens (human)
  Entrez Gene: CLEC7A (a.k.a. BGR, CANDF4, CD369, CLECSF12, DECTIN1, SCARE2)
  Promoter: CMV
  Tag / fusion protein: mEmerald (C terminal on backbone)
  Cloning method: Unknown
  Sequencing primers: 5′ CMV-F; 3′ SV40pA-R
Terms and licenses: Academic/Nonprofit Terms; Industry Terms
Depositor comments: . Excitation = 487; Emission = 509. Localization data: Membrane
How to cite: mEmerald-Dectin1A-N-10 was a gift from Michael Davidson (Addgene plasmid # 54058 ; http://n2t.net/addgene:54058 ; RRID:Addgene_54058)
