[The description below was written by a language model from this plasmid's Addgene catalogue record.]
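Description:
mEmerald-Dectin1A-N-10 is a mammalian expression plasmid built on the mEmerald-N1 backbone (about 4.75 kb without the insert), an N1-style fluorescent protein fusion vector in which the gene of interest is placed upstream of the fluorophore. It is maintained in E. coli as a high-copy plasmid under kanamycin selection. It also carries a neomycin resistance marker, so transfected mammalian cells can be selected with G418, for instance to derive stable lines. The record does not include a feature table, so details such as the replication origin and the promoter driving the resistance cassette are not stated. The listed 3′ sequencing primer suggests that an SV40 polyadenylation signal lies downstream of the fusion cassette.

The insert is human Dectin-1 isoform A, the product of the CLEC7A gene, a C-type lectin receptor known for recognising fungal beta-glucans on myeloid cells. Its expression is driven by the strong constitutive CMV promoter, and the coding sequence is fused in frame to mEmerald at its C terminus. The "N-10" in the name likely denotes a ten-residue linker between the two proteins, following this collection's naming convention, but the record does not confirm this. mEmerald is a bright green GFP derivative, with excitation at 487 nm and emission at 509 nm as recorded. The fusion is annotated as localising to the membrane, which fits Dectin-1 being a transmembrane receptor. The plasmid is therefore suited to use as a green membrane marker or for live-cell imaging of Dectin-1 distribution and trafficking in transfected mammalian cells. The cloning method is not recorded.
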