>Addgene plasmid #54058 | mEmerald-Dectin1A-N-10 | depositor partial sequence | sequence record 84241 | insert sequence
AGATCCGCTAGCGCCACCATGGAATATCATCCTGATTTAGAAAATTTGGATGAAGATGGATATACTCAAT
TACACTTCGACTCTCAAAGCAATACCAGGATAGCTGTTGTTTCAGAGAAAGGATCGTGTGCTGCATCTCC
TCCTTGGCGCCTCATTGCTGTAATTTTGGGAATCCTATGCTTGGTAATACTGGTGATAGCTGTGGTCCTG
GGTACCATGGCTATTTGGAGATCCAATTCAGGAAGCAACACATTGGAGAATGGCTACTTTCTATCAAGAA
ATAAAGAGAACCACAGTCAACCCACACAATCATCTTTAGAAGACAGTGTGACTCCTACCAAAGCTGTCAA
AACCACAGGGGTTCTTTCCAGCCCTTGTCCTCCTAATTGGATTATATATGAGAAGAGCTGTTATCTATTC
AGCATGTCACTAAATTCCTGGGATGGAAGTAAAAGACAATGCTGGCAACTGGGCTCTAATCTCCTAAAGA
TAGACAGCTCAAATGAATTGGGATTTATAGTAAAACAAGTGTCTTCCCAACCTGATAATTCATTTTGGAT
AGGCCTTTCTCGGCCCCAGACTGAAGTACCATGGCTCTGGGAGGATGGATCAACATTCTCTTCTAACTTA
TTTCAGATCAGAACCACAGCTACCCAAGAAAACCCATCTCCAAATTGTGTATGGATTCACGTGTCAGTCA
TTTATGACCAACTGTGTAGTGTGCCCTCATATAGTATTTGTGAGAAGAAGTTTTCAATGAGCTCCGGAGG
GGATCCACCGGTCGCCACCATGGTGAGCAAGGGCGAGGAGCTGTTCACCGGGGTGGTGCCCATCCTGGTC
GAGCTGGACGGCGACGTAAACGGCCACAAGTTCAGCGTGTCCGGCGAGGGCGAGGGCGATGCCACCTACG
GCAAGCTGACCCTGAAGTTCATCTGCACCACCGGCAAGCTGCCCGTGCCCTGGCCCACCCTCGTGACCAC
CTTGACCTACGGCGTGCAGTGCTTCGCCCGCTACCCCGACCACATGAAGCAGCACGACTTCTTCAAGTCC
GCCATGCCCGAAGGCTACGTCCAGGAGCGCACCATCTTCTTCAAGGACGACGGCAACTACAAGACCCGCG
CCGAGGTGAAGTTCGAGGGCGACACCCTGGTGAACCGCATCGAGCTGAAGGGCATCGACTTCAAGGAGGA
CGGCAACATCCTGGGGCACAAGCTGGAGTACAACTACAACAGCCACAAGGTCTATATCACCGCCGACAAG
CAGAAGAACGGCATCAAGGTGAACTTCAAGACCCGCCACAACATCGAGGACGGCAGCGTGCAGCTCGCCG
ACCACTACCAGCAGAACACCCCCATCGGCGACGGCCCCGTGCTGCTGCCCGACAACCACTACCTGAGCAC
CCAGTCCAAGCTGAGCAAAGACCCCAACGAGAAGCGCGATCACATGGTCCTGCTGGAGTTCGTGACCGCC
GCCGGGATCACTCTCGGCATGGACGAGCTGTACAAGTAAGCGGCCGCGACTCTAGATCATAATCAGCCAT
ACCACATTT
