>Addgene plasmid #54058 | mEmerald-Dectin1A-N-10 | addgene partial sequence | sequence record 88937 | EGFP-N 5'-CGTCGCCGTCCAGCTCGACCAG-3'
GCTCCTCGCCCTTGCTCACCATGGTGGCGACCGGTGGATCCCCTCCGGAGCTCATTGAAAACTTCTTCTC
ACAAATACTATATGAGGGCACACTACACAGTTGGTCATAAATGACTGACACGTGAATCCATACACAATTT
GGAGATGGGTTTTCTTGGGTAGCTGTGGTTCTGATCTGAAATAAGTTAGAAGAGAATGTTGATCCATCCT
CCCAGAGCCATGGTACTTCAGTCTGGGGCCGAGAAAGGCCTATCCAAAATGAATTATCAGGTTGGGAAGA
CACTTGTTTTACTATAAATCCCAATTCATTTGAGCTGTCTATCTTTAGGAGATTAGAGCCCAGTTGCCAG
CATTGTCTTTTACTTCCATCCCAGGAATTTAGTGACATGCTGAATAGATAACAGCTCTTCTCATATATAA
TCCAATTAGGAGGACAAGGGCTGGAAAGAACCCCTGTGGTTTTGACAGCTTTGGTAGGAGTCACACTGTC
TTCTAAAGATGATTGTGTGGGTTGACTGTGGTTCTCTTTATTTCTTGATAGAAAGTAGCCATTCTCCAAT
GTGTTGCTTCCTGAATTGGATCTCCAAATAGCCATGGTACCCAGGACCACAGCTATCACCAGTATTACCA
AGCATAGGATTCCCAAAATTACAGCAATGAGGCGCCAAGGAGGAGATGCAGCACACGATCCTTTCTCTGA
AACAACAGCTATCCTGGTATTGCTTTGAGAGTCGAAGTGTAATTGAGTATATCCATCTTCATCCAAATTT
TCTAAATCA
